>Addgene plasmid #214554 | AiP1851 - pAAV-AiE2530m-minBG-SYFP2-WPRE-BGHpA | addgene full sequence | sequence record 432569 | Addgene NGS Result
TTTTACTTTCACCAGCGTTTCTGGGTGAGCAAAAACAGGAAGGCAAAATGCCGCAAAAAAGGGAATAAGG
GCGACACGGAAATGTTGAATACTCATACTCTTCCTTTTTCAATATTATTGAAGCATTTATCAGGGTTATT
GTCTCATGAGCGGATACATATTTGAATGTATTTAGAAAAATAAACAAATAGGGGTTCCGCGCACATTTCC
CCGAAAAGTGCCACCTGACGTCTAAGAAACCATTATTATCATGACATTAACCTATAAAAATAGGCGTATC
ACGAGGCCCTTTCGTCTCGCGCGTTTCGGTGATGACGGTGAAAACCTCTGACACATGCAGCTCCCGGAGA
CGGTCACAGCTTGTCTGTAAGCGGATGCCGGGAGCAGACAAGCCCGTCAGGGCGCGTCAGCGGGTGTTGG
CGGGTGTCGGGGCTGGCTTAACTATGCGGCATCAGAGCAGATTGTACTGAGAGTGCACCATAAAATTGTA
AACGTTAATATTTTGTTAAAATTCGCGTTAAATTTTTGTTAAATCAGCTCATTTTTTAACCAATAGACCG
AAATCGGCAAAATCCCTTATAAATCAAAAGAATAGCCCGAGATAGAGT
[37 nt withheld, positions 609-645]
AAAGAACGTGGACTCCAACGTCAAAGG
[141 nt withheld, positions 673-813]
G
[46 nt withheld, positions 815-860]
A
[95 nt withheld, positions 862-956]
TATGCGGTGTGAAATACCGCACAGATGCGTAAGGAGAAAATACCGCATCAGGCGCCCCTGCAGGCAGCTG
CGCGCTCGCTCGCTCACTGAGGCCGCCCGGGCAAAGCCCGGGCGTCGGGCGACCTTTGGTCGCCCGGCCT
CAGTGAGCGAGCGAGCGCGCAGAGAGGGAGTGGCCAACTCCATCACTAGGGGTTCCTGCGGCCGCTCGGT
CCGCACGTGAGATCTCATGCCTGCTATTGTCTTCCCAATCCTCCCCCTTGCTGTCCTGCCCCACCCCACC
CCCCAGAATAGAATGACACCTACTCAGACAATGCGATGCAATTTCCTCATTTTATTAGGAAAGGACAGTG
GGAGTGGCACCTTCCAGGGTCAAGGAAGGCACGGGGGAGGGGCAAACAACAGATGGCTGGCAACTAGAAG
GCACAGTCGAAGATCTCTCGAGCCACGGAATTGTCAGTGCCCAACAGCCGAGCCCCTGTCCAGCAGCGGG
CAAGGCAGGCGGCGATGAGTTCCGCCGTGGCAAGAACTAACCAGGATTTATACAAGGAGGAGAAAATGAA
AGCCATACGGGAAGCAATAGCATGATACAAAGGCATTAAAGCAGCGTATCCACATAGCGTAAAAGGAGCA
ACATAGTTAAGAATACCAGTCAATCTTTCACAAATTTTGTAATCCAGAGGTTGATTATGATATCGAATTC
GCGGCCGCGGCGCGCCGTCGACTTACTTGTACAGCTCGTCCATGCCGAGAGTGATCCCGGCGGCGGTCAC
GAACTCCAGCAGGACCATGTGATCGCGCTTCTCGTTGGGGTCTTTGCTCAGCTTGGACTGGTAGCTCAGG
TAGTGGTTGTCGGGCAGCAGCACGGGGCCGTCGCCGATGGGGGTGTTCTGCTGGTAGTGGTCGGCGAGCT
GCACGCCGCCGTCCTCGATGTTGTGGCGGATCTTGAAGTTGGCCTTGATGCCGTTCTTCTGCTTGTCGGC
GGTGATATAGACGTTGTGGCTGTTGTAGTTGTACTCCAGCTTGTGCCCCAGGATGTTGCCGTCCTCCTTG
AAGTCGATGCCCTTCAGCTCGATGCGGTTCACCAGGGTGTCGCCCTCGAACTTCACCTCGGCGCGGGTCT
TGTAGTTGCCGTCGTCCTTGAAGAAGATGGTGCGCTCCTGGACGTAGCCTTCGGGCATGGCGGACTTGAA
GAAGTCGTGCTGCTTCATGTGGTCGGGGTAGCGGGCGAAGCACTGCACGCCGTAGCCCAGGGTGGTCACG
AGGGTGGGCCAGGGCACGGGCAGCTTGCCGGTGGTGCAGATCAGCTTCAGGGTCAGCTTGCCGTAGGTGG
CATCGCCCTCGCCCTCGCCGGACACGCTGAACTTGTGGCCGTTTACGTCGCCGTCCAGCTCGACCAGGAT
GGGCACCACCCCGGTGAACAGCTCCTCGCCCTTGCTCACCATGGTGGCGACCGGTAGCGCTAGCTTCGAA
AGATCTGGATCCCAGAAGCAAATGTAAGCAATAGATGGCTCTGCCCTGACTTTTATGCCCAGCCCGAGCT
CCGCCCAGGAGCAGTTCTTAATATTTTGCCCTCCAAAGCAGAGGGAGGTGAGGTTCTCTTTGTTCAACTT
CTCTCCTGCTTCTCTCTTCTCAAATCTAATTGACTCTAGATGTTTGATCTCTGGTTTTTATAGATGAATG
CTTTTAAACTTTTCATAAAAGGTGCCGCATAAACCCTTCAGAAACATTTCATTCGACATCGCGCTTTCAA
GATTTACCTAGTATGAACATGTCTGCATCGTTCTCATTGCTGGACATTTAAATTCATTACACTCCCTGCG
GACACACAGCAGTCTGCCAGATTCTACATCTAGAACACGCCTGCCAAGTCCTGGCAGAAGTGCTGCCAAC
TGGTCTCCAAGGAGACTGCACCAATTTTCACTCCCAGCAGTAGTGAGTTCCTGGGGTTAAGCTTGCTCAT
CAATAGCCCACGTTTAAAATTTTCTGTCCATCTGAATTGGACAAAAATGGTATCTTAACATGCATTGCTC
TCAGCCAGCGCTTCACCTTTCTCTCGATTATTACTCTTACAACGCGTGCGGCCGCAGGAACCCCTAGTGA
TGGAGTTGGCCACTCCCTCTCTGCGCGCTCGCTCGCTCACTGAGGCCGGGCGACCAAAGGTCGCCCGACG
CCCGGGCGGCCTCAGTGAGCGAGCGAGCGCGCAGCTGCCTGCAGGACATGTGAGCAAAAGGCCAGCAAAA
GGCCAGGAACCGTAAAAAGGCCGCGTTGCTGGCGTTTTTCCATAGGCTCCGCCCCCCTGACGAGCATCAC
AAAAATCGACGCTCAAGTCAGAGGTGGCGAAACCCGACAGGACTATAAAGATACCAGGCGTTTCCCCCTG
GAAGCTCCCTCGTGCGCTCTCCTGTTCCGACCCTGCCGCTTACCGGATACCTGTCCGCCTTTCTCCCTTC
GGGAAGCGTGGCGCTTTCTCATAGCTCACGCTGTAGGTATCTCAGTTCGGTGTAGGTCGTTCGCTCCAAG
CTGGGCTGTGTGCACGAACCCCCCGTTCAGCCCGACCGCTGCGCCTTATCCGGTAACTATCGTCTTGAGT
CCAACCCGGTAAGACACGACTTATCGCCACTGGCAGCAGCCACTGGTAACAGGATTAGCAGAGCGAGGTA
TGTAGGCGGTGCTACAGAGTTCTTGAAGTGGTGGCCTAACTACGGCTACACTAGAAGAACAGTATTTGGT
ATCTGCGCTCTGCTGAAGCCAGTTACCTTCGGAAAAAGAGTTGGTAGCTCTTGATCCGGCAAACAAACCA
CCGCTGGTAGCGGTGGTTTTTTTGTTTGCAAGCAGCAGATTACGCGCAGAAAAAAAGGATCTCAAGAAGA
TCCTTTGATCTTTTCTACGGGGTCTGACGCTCAGTGGAACGAAAACTCACGTTAAGGGATTTTGGTCATG
AGATTATCAAAAAGGATCTTCACCTAGATCCTTTTAAATTAAAAATGAAGTTTTAAATCAATCTAAAGTA
TATATGAGTAAACTTGGTCTGACAGTTACCAATGCTTAATCAGTGAGGCACCTATCTCAGCGATCTGTCT
ATTTCGTTCATCCATAGTTGCCTGACTCCCCGTCGTGTAGATAACTACGATACGGGAGGGCTTACCATCT
GGCCCCAGTGCTGCAATGATACCGCGAGACCCACGCTCACCGGCTCCAGATTTATCAGCAATAAACCAGC
CAGCCGGAAGGGCCGAGCGCAGAAGTGGTCCTGCAACTTTATCCGCCTCCATCCAGTCTATTAATTGTTG
CCGGGAAGCTAGAGTAAGTAGTTCGCCAGTTAATAGTTTGCGCAACGTTGTTGCCATTGCTACAGGCATC
GTGGTGTCACGCTCGTCGTTTGGTATGGCTTCATTCAGCTCCGGTTCCCAACGATCAAGGCGAGTTACAT
GATCCCCCATGTTGTGCAAAAAAGCGGTTAGCTCCTTCGGTCCTCCGATCGTTGTCAGAAGTAAGTTGGC
CGCAGTGTTATCACTCATGGTTATGGCAGCACTGCATAATTCTCTTACTGTCATGCCATCCGTAAGATGC
TTTTCTGTGACTGGTGAGTACTCAACCAAGTCATTCTGAGAATAGTGTATGCGGCGACCGAGTTGCTCTT
GCCCGGCGTCAATACGGGATAATACCGCGCCACATAGCAGAACTTTAAAAGTGCTCATCATTGGAAAACG
TTCTTCGGGGCGAAAACTCTCAAGGATCTTACCGCTGTTGAGATCCAGTTCGATGTAACCCACTCGTGCA
CCCAACTGATCTTCAGCATC
Features (pLannotate 1.2.2; 14 found; start..end, strand, type, name):
     97..201     -  promoter       AmpR promoter: bla
    296..331     +  CDS            rop (fragment): Rop protein, which maintains plasmids at low copy number; rop
    433..482     +  misc_feature   bom (fragment): basis of mobility region from pBR322
    483..938     -  rep_origin     f1 ori (sequence partly withheld): f1 bacteriophage origin of replication; arrow indicates direction of (+) strand synthesis
    957..1008    +  misc_feature   bom (fragment): basis of mobility region from pBR322
   1013..1153    -  repeat_region  AAV2 ITR: inverted terminal repeat of adeno-associated virus serotype 2 inverted
   1271..1382    -  polyA_signal   bGH poly(A) signal: bovine growth hormone polyadenylation signal
   1399..1479    -  misc_feature   WPRE (fragment): woodchuck hepatitis virus posttranscriptional regulatory element
   1485..1642    -  misc_feature   WPRE (fragment): woodchuck hepatitis virus posttranscriptional regulatory element
   1682..2398    -  CDS            SYFP2: SYFP2 is a basic (constitutively fluorescent) yellow fluorescent protein published in 2006, derived from Aequorea victoria. It is reported to be a very rapidly-maturing monomer with moderate acid sensitivity.
   3077..3104    -  repeat_region  AAV2 ITR (fragment): inverted terminal repeat of adeno-associated virus serotype 2 inverted
   3133..3160    -  repeat_region  AAV2 ITR (fragment): inverted terminal repeat of adeno-associated virus serotype 2 inverted
   3233..3821    -  rep_origin     ori: high-copy-number ColE1/pMB1/pBR322/pUC origin of replication
   3992..96      -  CDS            AmpR (across the origin): β-lactamase; bla; confers resistance to ampicillin, carbenicillin, and related antibiotics
