[The description below was written by a language model from this plasmid's Addgene catalogue record and pLannotate feature annotations shown in this document.]
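Description:
AiP1851 - pAAV-AiE2530m-minBG-SYFP2-WPRE-BGHpA is an AAV transfer plasmid built on a pAAV2 backbone and designed to produce recombinant AAV that reports the activity of a candidate brain-cell enhancer. It is maintained in bacteria as a high-copy plasmid through a ColE1/pUC-type origin and selected with ampicillin via the β-lactamase gene and its promoter. The backbone also carries an f1 phage origin and small remnants of the pBR322 rop and bom regions. The sequenced record is 4,756 nt.

The payload lies between AAV2 inverted terminal repeats, which are the cis elements needed for replication and packaging of the genome into AAV capsids. One ITR is annotated in full, while the other is detected only as two short fragments, which may reflect how difficult these repeats are to sequence or annotate rather than an actual truncation. Within the cassette, the AiE2530m enhancer sits upstream of a minimal beta-globin promoter (minBG). This promoter has little activity on its own, so transcription depends on the enhancer and expression is restricted to the cell populations in which the enhancer is active. Neither the enhancer nor minBG is annotated in the feature table, but the unannotated stretch between the SYFP2 coding sequence and the fragmentary ITR is where they would be expected to lie. The reporter is SYFP2, a monomeric, rapidly maturing yellow fluorescent protein derived from Aequorea victoria. It is followed by a WPRE, annotated as two fragments that suggest a shortened version, which boosts transcript stability and expression, and by the bovine growth hormone polyadenylation signal.

The construct belongs to a collection of enhancer AAVs for genetic access to cortical cell types, where it serves to label specific brain cell populations fluorescently. The record does not state which populations AiE2530m targets.
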