Addgene plasmid #214554: AiP1851 - pAAV-AiE2530m-minBG-SYFP2-WPRE-BGHpA
Purpose: AiE2530m is an enhancer sequence, designed to drive AAV-mediated transgene expression in specific populations of brain cells
Depositing lab: Allen Institute for Brain Science & Bosiljka Tasic. Depositing organization: Allen Institute. Publication: A suite of enhancer AAVs and transgenic mouse lines for genetic access to cortical cell types. Ben-Simon Y, Hooper M, Narayan S, Daigle TL, Dwivedi D, Way SW, Oster A, Stafford DA, Mich JK, Taormina MJ, Martinez RA, Opitz-Araya X, Roth JR, Alexander JR, Allen S, Amster A, Arbuckle J, Ayala A, Baker PM, Bakken TE, Barcelli T, Barta S, Bendrick J, Bertagnolli D, Bielstein C, Bishwakarma P, Bowlus J, Boyer G, Brouner K, Casian B, Casper T, Chakka AB, Chakrabarty R, Chance RK, Chavan S, Clark M, Colbert K, Collman F, Daniel S, Departee M, DiValentin P, Donadio N, Dotson N, Egdorf T, Fliss T, Gabitto M, Garcia J, Gary A, Gasperini M, Gloe J, Goldy J, Gore BB, Graybuck L, Greisman N, Haeseleer F, Halterman C, Haradon Z, Hastings SD, Helback O, Ho W, Hockemeyer D, Huang C, Huff S, Hunker A, Johansen N, Jones D, Juneau Z, Kalmbach B, Kannan M, Khem S, Kussick E, Kutsal R, Larsen R, Lee C, Lee AY, Leibly M, Lenz GH, Li S, Liang E, Lusk N, Madigan Z, Malloy J, Malone J, McCue R, Melchor J, Mollenkopf T, Moosman S, Morin E, Newman D, Ng L, Ngo K, Omstead V, Otto S, Oyama A, Pena N, Pham T, Phillips E, Pom CA, Potekhina L, Ransford S, Ray PL, Rette D, Reynoldson C, Rimorin C, Rocha D, Ruiz A, Sanchez REA, Sawyer L, Sedeno-Cortes A, Sevigny JP, Shapovalova N, Shepard N, Shulga L, Sigler AR, Siverts L, Soliman S, Somasundaram S, Staats B, Stewart K, Szelenyi E, Tieu M, Trader C, Tran A, van Velthoven CTJ, Walker M, Wang Y, Weed N, Wirthlin M, Wood T, Wynalda B, Yao Z, Zhou T, Ariza J, Dee N, Reding M, Ronellenfitch K, Mufti S, Sunkin SM, Smith KA, Esposito L, Waters J, Thyagarajan B, Yao S, Lein ES, Zeng H, Levi BP, Ngai J, Ting JT, Tasic B. Cell. 2025 May 16:S0092-8674(25)00513-6. doi: 10.1016/j.cell.2025.05.002. PubMed 40403729.
Backbone
  Vector backbone: pAAV2
  Vector type: AAV
Growth in bacteria
  Bacterial resistance: Ampicillin, 100 μg/mL
  Growth temperature: 37°C
  Growth strain: NEB Stable
  Copy number: High Copy
Gene/Insert
  Gene/Insert name: SYFP2
  Species: Synthetic
  Promoter: minBG
  Cloning method: Gibson Cloning
Terms and licenses: Academic/Nonprofit Terms; Industry Terms: Not Available to Industry
Depositor comments: 5' Cloning Site: SgrAI (destroyed), 3' Cloning Site: SgrAI (destroyed). Please visit https://doi.org/10.1101/2024.06.10.597244 for bioRxiv preprint.
How to cite: AiP1851 - pAAV-AiE2530m-minBG-SYFP2-WPRE-BGHpA was a gift from Allen Institute for Brain Science & Bosiljka Tasic (Addgene plasmid # 214554 ; http://n2t.net/addgene:214554 ; RRID:Addgene_214554)
